>Addgene plasmid #174899 | pAS_4xMmaPylT(UCA)_EF1_MmaPylRS | addgene full sequence | sequence record 344605 | Addgene NGS Result
ACTCTTCCTTTTTCAATATTATTGAAGCATTTATCAGGGTTATTGTCTCATGAGCGGATACATATTTGAA
TGTATTTAGAAAAATAAACAAATAGGGGTTCCGCGCACATTTCCCCGAAAAGTGCCACCTAAATTGTAAG
CGTTAATATTTTGTTAAAATTCGCGTTAAATTTTTGTTAAATCAGCTCATTTTTTAACCAATAGGCCGAA
ATCGGCAAAATCCCTTATAAATCAAAAGAATAGACCGAGATAGGGT
[37 nt withheld, positions 257-293]
AAAGAACGTGGACTCCAACGTCAAAGG
[49 nt withheld, positions 321-369]
T
[91 nt withheld, positions 371-461]
G
[124 nt withheld, positions 463-586]
CCCATTCGCCATTCAGGCTGCGCAACTGTTGGGAAGGGCGATCGGTGCGGGCCTCTTCGCTATTACGCCA
GCTGGCGAAAGGGGGATGTGCTGCAAGGCGATTAAGTTGGGTAACGCCAGGGTTTTCCCAGTCACGACGT
TGTAAAACGACGGCCAGTGAGCGCGCCTCGTTCATTCACGTTTTTGAACCCGTGGAGGACGGGCAGACTC
GCGGTGCAAATGTGTTTTACAGCGTGATGGAGCAGATGAAGATGCTCGACACGCTGCAGAACACGCAGCT
AGATTAACCCTAGAAAGATAATCATATTGTGACGTACGTTAAAGATAATCATGTGTAAAATTGACGCATG
TGTTTTATCGGTCTGTATATCGAGGTTTATTTATTAATTTGAATAGATATTAAGTTTTATTATATTTACA
CTTACATACTAATAATAAATTCAACAAACAATTTATTTATGTTTATTTATTTATTAAAAAAAACAAAAAC
TCAAAATTTCTTCTATAAAGTAACAAAACTTTTATGAGGGACAGCCCCCCCCCAAAGCCCCCAGGGATGT
AATTACGTCCCTCCCCCGCTAGGGGGCAGCAGCGAGCCGCCCGGGGCTCCGCTCCGGTCCGGCGCTCCCC
CCGCATCCCCGAGCCGGCAGCGTGCGGGGACAGCCCGGGCACGGGGAAGGTGGCACGGGATCGCTTTCCT
CTGAACGCTTCTCGCTGCTCTTTGAGCCTGCAGACACCTGGGGGGATACGGGGAAAAGGCCTCCACGGCC
AACTAGTGAAAAACCGCACTTGTCCGGAAACCCCGGGAATCTAACCCGGCTGAACGGATTTGAAGTCCGT
TCGATCTACATGATCAGGTTTCCGAGGTACCCAGGCGGCGCACAAGCTATATAAACCTGAAGGAAATCTC
AACTTTACACTTAGGTCAAGTTACTTATCGTACTAGAGCTTCAGCAGGAAATTTAACTAAAATCTAATTT
AACCAGCATAGCAAATATCATTTATTCCCAAAATGCTAAAGTTTGAGATAAACGGACTTGATTTCCGGCT
GTTTTGACACTATCCAGAATGCCTTGCAGATGGGTGGGGCATGCTAAATACTGCAGGAAAAACCGCACTT
GTCCGGAAACCCCGGGAATCTAACCCGGCTGAACGGATTTGAAGTCCGTTCGATCTACATGATCAGGTTT
CCGAGGTACCCAGGCGGCGCACAAGCTATATAAACCTGAAGGAAATCTCAACTTTACACTTAGGTCAAGT
TACTTATCGTACTAGAGCTTCAGCAGGAAATTTAACTAAAATCTAATTTAACCAGCATAGCAAATATCAT
TTATTCCCAAAATGCTAAAGTTTGAGATAAACGGACTTGATTTCCGGCTGTTTTGACACTATCCAGAATG
CCTTGCAGATGGGTGGGGCATGCTAAATACTGCAGGAAAAACCGCACTTGTCCGGAAACCCCGGGAATCT
AACCCGGCTGAACGGATTTGAAGTCCGTTCGATCTACATGATCAGGTTTCCGAGGTACCCAGGCGGCGCA
CAAGCTATATAAACCTGAAGGAAATCTCAACTTTACACTTAGGTCAAGTTACTTATCGTACTAGAGCTTC
AGCAGGAAATTTAACTAAAATCTAATTTAACCAGCATAGCAAATATCATTTATTCCCAAAATGCTAAAGT
TTGAGATAAACGGACTTGATTTCCGGCTGTTTTGACACTATCCAGAATGCCTTGCAGATGGGTGGGGCAT
GCTAAATACTGCAGGAAAAACCGCACTTGTCCGGAAACCCCGGGAATCTAACCCGGCTGAACGGATTTGA
AGTCCGTTCGATCTACATGATCAGGTTTCCGAGGTACCCAGGCGGCGCACAAGCTATATAAACCTGAAGG
AAATCTCAACTTTACACTTAGGTCAAGTTACTTATCGTACTAGAGCTTCAGCAGGAAATTTAACTAAAAT
CTAATTTAACCAGCATAGCAAATATCATTTATTCCCAAAATGCTAAAGTTTGAGATAAACGGACTTGATT
TCCGGCTGTTTTGACACTATCCAGAATGCCTTGCAGATGGGTGGGGCATGCTAAATACTGCAGAACTAGT
GCTCTAGAAAGGATCTGCGATCGCTCCGGTGCCCGTCAGTGGGCAGAGCGCACATCGCCCACAGTCCCCG
AGAAGTTGGGGGGAGGGGTCGGCAATTGAACGGGTGCCTAGAGAAGGTGGCGCGGGGTAAACTGGGAAAG
TGATGTCGTGTACTGGCTCCGCCTTTTTCCCGAGGGTGGGGGAGAACCGTATATAAGTGCAGTAGTCGCC
GTGAACGTTCTTTTTCGCAACGGGTTTGCCGCCAGAACACAGCTGAAGCTTCGAGGGGCTCGCATCTCTC
CTTCACGCGCCCGCCGCCCTACCTGAGGCCGCCATCCACGCCGGTTGAGTCGCGTTCTGCCGCCTCCCGC
CTGTGGTGCCTCCTGAACTGCGTCCGCCGTCTAGGTAAGTTTAAAGCTCAGGTCGAGACCGGGCCTTTGT
CCGGCGCTCCCTTGGAGCCTACCTAGACTCAGCCGGCTCTCCACGCTTTGCCTGACCCTGCTTGCTCAAC
TCTACGTCTTTGTTTCGTTTTCTGTTCTGCGCCGTTACAGATCCAAGCTGTGACCGGCGCCTACTCTAGA
GCTAGCCACCATGGACTACAAGGACGACGACGACAAGATGGACAAGAAGCCCCTGAACACCCTGATCAGC
GCCACAGGACTGTGGATGTCCAGAACCGGCACCATCCACAAGATCAAGCACCACGAGGTGTCCCGGTCCA
AAATCTACATCGAGATGGCCTGCGGCGATCACCTGGTCGTCAACAACAGCAGAAGCAGCCGGACAGCCAG
AGCCCTGCGGCACCACAAGTACAGAAAGACCTGCAAGCGGTGCAGAGTGTCCGACGAGGACCTGAACAAG
TTCCTGACCAAGGCCAACGAGGACCAGACCAGCGTGAAAGTGAAGGTGGTGTCCGCCCCCACCCGGACCA
AGAAAGCCATGCCCAAGAGCGTGGCCAGAGCCCCCAAGCCCCTGGAAAACACCGAAGCCGCTCAGGCCCA
GCCCAGCGGCAGCAAGTTCAGCCCCGCCATCCCCGTGTCTACCCAGGAAAGCGTCAGCGTCCCCGCCAGC
GTGTCCACCAGCATCTCTAGCATCTCAACCGGCGCCACAGCTTCTGCCCTGGTCAAGGGCAACACCAACC
CCATCACCAGCATGTCTGCCCCTGTGCAGGCCTCTGCCCCAGCCCTGACCAAGTCCCAGACCGACCGGCT
GGAAGTGCTCCTGAACCCCAAGGACGAGATCAGCCTGAACAGCGGCAAGCCCTTCCGGGAGCTGGAAAGC
GAGCTGCTGAGCCGGCGGAAGAAGGACCTCCAGCAAATCTACGCCGAGGAACGGGAGAACTACCTGGGCA
AGCTGGAAAGAGAGATCACCCGGTTCTTCGTGGACCGGGGCTTCCTGGAAATCAAGAGCCCCATCCTGAT
CCCCCTGGAGTACATCGAGCGGATGGGCATCGACAACGACACCGAGCTGAGCAAGCAGATTTTCCGGGTG
GACAAGAACTTCTGCCTGCGGCCCATGCTGGCCCCCAACCTGTACAACTACCTGCGGAAACTGGATCGCG
CTCTGCCCGACCCCATCAAGATTTTCGAGATCGGCCCCTGCTACCGGAAAGAGAGCGACGGCAAAGAGCA
CCTGGAAGAGTTTACAATGCTGAACTTTTGCCAGATGGGCAGCGGCTGCACCAGAGAGAACCTGGAATCC
ATCATCACCGACTTTCTGAACCACCTGGGGATCGACTTCAAGATCGTGGGCGACAGCTGCATGGTGTACG
GCGACACCCTGGACGTGATGCACGGCGACCTGGAACTGTCTAGCGCCGTCGTGGGACCCATCCCTCTGGA
CCGGGAGTGGGGCATCGATAAGCCCTGGATCGGAGCCGGCTTCGGCCTGGAACGGCTGCTGAAAGTCAAG
CACGACTTTAAGAACATCAAGCGGGCTGCCAGAAGCGAGAGCTACTACAACGGCATCAGCACCAACCTGT
GATGAGGATCCGCGGCCGCGCCCCTCTCCCTCCCCCCCCCCTAACGTTACTGGCCGAAGCCGCTTGGAAT
AAGGCCGGTGTGCGTTTGTCTATATGTTATTTTCCACCATATTGCCGTCTTTTGGCAATGTGAGGGCCCG
GAAACCTGGCCCTGTCTTCTTGACGAGCATTCCTAGGGGTCTTTCCCCTCTCGCCAAAGGAATGCAAGGT
CTGTTGAATGTCGTGAAGGAAGCAGTTCCTCTGGAAGCTTCTTGAAGACAAACAACGTCTGTAGCGACCC
TTTGCAGGCAGCGGAACCCCCCACCTGGCGACAGGTGCCTCTGCGGCCAAAAGCCACGTGTATAAGATAC
ACCTGCAAAGGCGGCACAACCCCAGTGCCACGTTGTGAGTTGGATAGTTGTGGAAAGAGTCAAATGGCTC
TCCTCAAGCGTATTCAACAAGGGGCTGAAGGATGCCCAGAAGGTACCCCATTGTATGGGATCTGATCTGG
GGCCTCGGTGCACATGCTTTACATGTGTTTAGTCGAGGTTAAAAAAACGTCTAGGCCCCCCGAACCACGG
GGACGTGGTTTTCCTTTGAAAAACACGATGATAATATGGCCACAACCATGGCGTCCGGAATGACCGAGTA
CAAGCCCACGGTGCGCCTCGCCACCCGCGACGACGTCCCCAGGGCCGTACGCACCCTCGCCGCCGCGTTC
GCCGACTACCCCGCCACGCGCCACACCGTCGATCCGGACCGCCACATCGAGCGGGTCACCGAGCTGCAAG
AACTCTTCCTCACGCGCGTCGGGCTCGACATCGGCAAGGTGTGGGTCGCGGACGACGGCGCCGCGGTGGC
GGTCTGGACCACGCCGGAGAGCGTCGAAGCGGGGGCGGTGTTCGCCGAGATCGGCCCGCGCATGGCCGAG
TTGAGCGGTTCCCGGCTGGCCGCGCAGCAACAGATGGAAGGCCTCCTGGCGCCGCACCGGCCCAAGGAGC
CCGCGTGGTTCCTGGCCACCGTCGGCGTCTCGCCCGACCACCAGGGCAAGGGTCTGGGCAGCGCCGTCGT
GCTCCCCGGAGTGGAGGCGGCCGAGCGCGCCGGGGTGCCCGCCTTCCTGGAGACCTCCGCGCCCCGCAAC
CTCCCCTTCTACGAGCGGCTCGGCTTCACCGTCACCGCCGACGTCGAGGTGCCCGAAGGACCGCGCACCT
GGTGCATGACCCGCAAGCCCGGTGCCTGAGTCGACAATCAACCTCTGGATTACAAAATTTGTGAAAGATT
GACTGGTATTCTTAACTATGTTGCTCCTTTTACGCTATGTGGATACGCTGCTTTAATGCCTTTGTATCAT
GCGTTAACTAAACTTGTTTATTGCAGCTTATAATGGTTACAAATAAAGCAATAGCATCACAAATTTCACA
AATAAAGCATTTTTTTCACTGCATTCTAGTTGTGGTTTGTCCAAACTCATCAATGTATCTTATCATGTCT
GGAATTGACTCAAATGATGTCAATTAGTCTATCAGAAGCTCATCTGGTCTCCCTTCCGGGGGACAAGACA
TCCCTGTTTAATATTTAAACAGCAGTGTTCCCAAACTGGGTTCTTATATCCCTTGCTCTGGTCAACCAGG
TTGCAGGGTTTCCTGTCCTCACAGGAACGAAGTCCCTAAAGAAACAGTGGCAGCCAGGTTTAGCCCCGGA
ATTGACTGGATTCCTTTTTTAGGGCCCATTGGTATGGCTTTTTCCCCGTATCCCCCCAGGTGTCTGCAGG
CTCAAAGAGCAGCGAGAAGCGTTCAGAGGAAAGCGATCCCGTGCCACCTTCCCCGTGCCCGGGCTGTCCC
CGCACGCTGCCGGCTCGGGGATGCGGGGGGAGCGCCGGACCGGAGCGGAGCCCCGGGCGGCTCGCTGCTG
CCCCCTAGCGGGGGAGGGACGTAATTACATCCCTGGGGGCTTTGGGGGGGGGCTGTCCCTGATATCTATA
ACAAGAAAATATATATATAATAAGTTATCACGTAAGTAGAACATGAAATAACAATATAATTATCGTATGA
GTTAAATCTTAAAAGTCACGTAAAAGATAATCATGCGTCATTTTGACTCACGCGGTCGTTATAGTTCAAA
ATCAGTGACACTTACCGCATTGACAAGCACGCCTCACGGGAGCTCCAAGCGGCGACTGAGATGTCCTAAA
TGCACAGCGACGGATTCGCGCTATTTAGAAAGAGAGAGCAATATTTCAAGAATGCATGCGTCAATTTTAC
GCAGACTATCTTTCTAGGGTTAATCTAGCTGCATCAGGATCATATCGTCGGGTCTTTTTTCCGGCTCAGT
CATCGCCCAAGCTGGCGCTATCTGGGCATCGGGGAGGAAGAAGCCCGTGCCTTTTCCCGCGAGGTTGAAG
CGGCATGGAAAGAGTTTGCCGAGGATGACTGCTGCTGCATTGACGTTGAGCGAAAACGCACGTTTACCAT
GATGATTCGGGAAGGTGTGGCCATGCACGCCTTTAACGGTGAACTGTTCGTTCAGGCCACCTGGGATACC
AGTTCGTCGCGGCTTTTCCGGACACAGTTCCGGATGGTCAGCCCGAAGCGCATCAGCAACCCGAACAATA
CCGGCGACAGCCGGAACTGCCGTGCCGGTGTGCAGATTAATGACAGCGGTGCGGCGCTGGGATATTACGT
CAGCGAGGACGGGTATCCTGGCTGGATGCCGCAGAAATGGACATGGATACCCCGTGAGTTACCCGGCGGG
CGCGCTTGGCGTAATCATGGTCATAGCTGTTTCCTGTGTGAAATTGTTATCCGCTCACAATTCCACACAA
CATACGAGCCGGAAGCATAAAGTGTAAAGCCTGGGGTGCCTAATGAGTGAGCTAACTCACATTAATTGCG
TTGCGCTCACTGCCCGCTTTCCAGTCGGGAAACCTGTCGTGCCAGCTGCATTAATGAATCGGCCAACGCG
CGGGGAGAGGCGGTTTGCGTATTGGGCGCTCTTCCGCTTCCTCGCTCACTGACTCGCTGCGCTCGGTCGT
TCGGCTGCGGCGAGCGGTATCAGCTCACTCAAAGGCGGTAATACGGTTATCCACAGAATCAGGGGATAAC
GCAGGAAAGAACATGTGAGCAAAAGGCCAGCAAAAGGCCAGGAACCGTAAAAAGGCCGCGTTGCTGGCGT
TTTTCCATAGGCTCCGCCCCCCTGACGAGCATCACAAAAATCGACGCTCAAGTCAGAGGTGGCGAAACCC
GACAGGACTATAAAGATACCAGGCGTTTCCCCCTGGAAGCTCCCTCGTGCGCTCTCCTGTTCCGACCCTG
CCGCTTACCGGATACCTGTCCGCCTTTCTCCCTTCGGGAAGCGTGGCGCTTTCTCATAGCTCACGCTGTA
GGTATCTCAGTTCGGTGTAGGTCGTTCGCTCCAAGCTGGGCTGTGTGCACGAACCCCCCGTTCAGCCCGA
CCGCTGCGCCTTATCCGGTAACTATCGTCTTGAGTCCAACCCGGTAAGACACGACTTATCGCCACTGGCA
GCAGCCACTGGTAACAGGATTAGCAGAGCGAGGTATGTAGGCGGTGCTACAGAGTTCTTGAAGTGGTGGC
CTAACTACGGCTACACTAGAAGAACAGTATTTGGTATCTGCGCTCTGCTGAAGCCAGTTACCTTCGGAAA
AAGAGTTGGTAGCTCTTGATCCGGCAAACAAACCACCGCTGGTAGCGGTGGTTTTTTTGTTTGCAAGCAG
CAGATTACGCGCAGAAAAAAAGGATCTCAAGAAGATCCTTTGATCTTTTCTACGGGGTCTGACGCTCAGT
GGAACGAAAACTCACGTTAAGGGATTTTGGTCATGAGATTATCAAAAAGGATCTTCACCTAGATCCTTTT
AAATTAAAAATGAAGTTTTAAATCAATCTAAAGTATATATGAGTAAACTTGGTCTGACAGTTACCAATGC
TTAATCAGTGAGGCACCTATCTCAGCGATCTGTCTATTTCGTTCATCCATAGTTGCCTGACTCCCCGTCG
TGTAGATAACTACGATACGGGAGGGCTTACCATCTGGCCCCAGTGCTGCAATGATACCGCGAGACCCACG
CTCACCGGCTCCAGATTTATCAGCAATAAACCAGCCAGCCGGAAGGGCCGAGCGCAGAAGTGGTCCTGCA
ACTTTATCCGCCTCCATCCAGTCTATTAATTGTTGCCGGGAAGCTAGAGTAAGTAGTTCGCCAGTTAATA
GTTTGCGCAACGTTGTTGCCATTGCTACAGGCATCGTGGTGTCACGCTCGTCGTTTGGTATGGCTTCATT
CAGCTCCGGTTCCCAACGATCAAGGCGAGTTACATGATCCCCCATGTTGTGCAAAAAAGCGGTTAGCTCC
TTCGGTCCTCCGATCGTTGTCAGAAGTAAGTTGGCCGCAGTGTTATCACTCATGGTTATGGCAGCACTGC
ATAATTCTCTTACTGTCATGCCATCCGTAAGATGCTTTTCTGTGACTGGTGAGTACTCAACCAAGTCATT
CTGAGAATAGTGTATGCGGCGACCGAGTTGCTCTTGCCCGGCGTCAATACGGGATAATACCGCGCCACAT
AGCAGAACTTTAAAAGTGCTCATCATTGGAAAACGTTCTTCGGGGCGAAAACTCTCAAGGATCTTACCGC
TGTTGAGATCCAGTTCGATGTAACCCACTCGTGCACCCAACTGATCTTCAGCATCTTTTACTTTCACCAG
CGTTTCTGGGTGAGCAAAAACAGGAAGGCAAAATGCCGCAAAAAAGGGAATAAGGGCGACACGGAAATGT
TGAATACTCAT
Features (pLannotate 1.2.2; 24 found; start..end, strand, type, name):
      1..105     -  promoter       AmpR promoter: bla
    158..586     -  rep_origin     f1 ori (sequence partly withheld): f1 bacteriophage origin of replication; arrow indicates direction of (+) strand synthesis
    591..746     -  CDS            lacZα (fragment): LacZα fragment of β-galactosidase; lacZ fragment
    748..867     +  CDS            B (fragment): PORTL_LAMBD - Experimental evidence at protein level: Swiss-Prot protein existence level 1. Forms the portal vertex of the capsid (PubMed:6228056, PubMed:6232391). This portal plays critical roles in head assembly, genome packaging, neck/tail attachment, and genome ejection (Probable). The portal protein multimerizes as a single ring-shaped homododecamer arranged around a central channel (PubMed:6232391). Binds to the terminase subunits to form the packaging machine (PubMed:7799432). From Escherichia phage lambda (Bacteriophage lambda).
   1380..1448    -  ncRNA          tRNA: Accession: RF00005 - tRNA
   1709..1777    -  ncRNA          tRNA: Accession: RF00005 - tRNA
   2038..2106    -  ncRNA          tRNA: Accession: RF00005 - tRNA
   2367..2435    -  ncRNA          tRNA: Accession: RF00005 - tRNA
   2727..2938    +  promoter       EF-1α core promoter: core promoter for human elongation factor EF-1α
   2951..3219    +  LTR            5' LTR (truncated): truncated 5' long terminal repeat (LTR) from human T-cell leukemia virus (HTLV) type 1
   3263..3283    +  CDS            FLAG (fragment): FLAG® epitope tag, followed by an enterokinase cleavage site
   3284..4645    +  CDS            pylS: PYLS_METMA - Experimental evidence at protein level: Swiss-Prot protein existence level 1. Catalyzes the attachment of pyrrolysine to tRNA(Pyl). Pyrrolysine is a lysine derivative encoded by the termination codon UAG. From Methanosarcina mazei (strain ATCC BAA-159 / DSM 3647 / Goe1 / Go1 / JCM 11833 / OCM 88) (Methanosarcina frisia).
   4778..5240    +  misc_feature   IRES: internal ribosome entry site (IRES) of the encephalomyocarditis virus (EMCV)
   5266..5865    +  CDS            PuroR: puromycin N-acetyltransferase; pac from Streptomyces alboniger; confers resistance to puromycin
   5872..5978    +  misc_feature   WPRE (fragment): woodchuck hepatitis virus posttranscriptional regulatory element
   5987..6108    +  polyA_signal   SV40 poly(A) signal: SV40 polyadenylation signal
   6126..6218    +  ncRNA          G-CSF SLDE: Accession: RF00183 - G-CSF factor stem-loop destabilising element (SLDE)
   6915..7382    +  CDS            B (fragment): PORTL_LAMBD - Experimental evidence at protein level: Swiss-Prot protein existence level 1. Forms the portal vertex of the capsid (PubMed:6228056, PubMed:6232391). This portal plays critical roles in head assembly, genome packaging, neck/tail attachment, and genome ejection (Probable). The portal protein multimerizes as a single ring-shaped homododecamer arranged around a central channel (PubMed:6232391). Binds to the terminase subunits to form the packaging machine (PubMed:7799432). From Escherichia phage lambda (Bacteriophage lambda).
   7420..7436    -  protein_bind   lac operator: The lac repressor binds to the lac operator to inhibit transcription in E. coli. This inhibition can be relieved by adding lactose or isopropyl-β-D-thiogalactopyranoside (IPTG). lac repressor encoded by lacI
   7444..7474    -  promoter       lac promoter: promoter for the E. coli lac operon
   7489..7510    -  protein_bind   CAP binding site: CAP binding activates transcription in the presence of cAMP. E. coli catabolite activator protein
   7523..7615    -  CDS            lacI (fragment): lac repressor; lacI; The lac repressor binds to the lac operator to inhibit transcription in E. coli. This inhibition can be relieved by adding lactose or isopropyl-β-D-thiogalactopyranoside (IPTG).
   7798..8386    -  rep_origin     ori: high-copy-number ColE1/pMB1/pBR322/pUC origin of replication
   8557..9417    -  CDS            AmpR: β-lactamase; bla; confers resistance to ampicillin, carbenicillin, and related antibiotics
