[The description below was written by a language model from this plasmid's Addgene catalogue record and pLannotate feature annotations shown in this document.]
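Description:
pAS_4xMmaPylT(UCA)_EF1_MmaPylRS is a 9.4 kb mammalian expression plasmid for genetic code expansion. It supplies the Methanosarcina mazei pyrrolysyl-tRNA synthetase (PylRS) together with its cognate tRNA, re-targeted to the opal (UGA) stop codon. It is built on the pAS backbone, which derives from a commercial piggyBac transposon vector. The cassette can therefore be used by transient transfection or integrated stably into the genome with piggyBac transposase. The automated feature table does not label the transposon terminal repeats. In bacteria the plasmid is maintained by a high-copy ColE1/pUC-type origin and ampicillin resistance. An f1 origin and remnants of the lac/lacZα region are also present. The short "lambda B" and G-CSF SLDE matches are probably incidental similarity hits in backbone sequence rather than functional parts.

The payload has two modules. Four tandem tRNA genes on the reverse strand, spaced at regular intervals, correspond to the 4x PylT array with a UCA anticodon named in the construct title. The promoters driving them are not annotated in the record. Downstream and in the opposite orientation, an EF-1α core promoter is joined to a truncated HTLV-1 LTR segment. It drives N-terminally FLAG-tagged PylRS, followed by an EMCV IRES and the puromycin N-acetyltransferase gene. Synthetase and selection marker are thus translated from a single transcript, so puromycin selection enriches for cells expressing PylRS. The transcript ends with a WPRE fragment and an SV40 polyadenylation signal.

The construct is intended for site-specific incorporation of non-canonical amino acids at UGA codons in mammalian cells. According to the associated publication title, this includes use in dual stop codon suppression systems with genomically integrated machinery.
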