Addgene plasmid #174899: pAS_4xMmaPylT(UCA)_EF1_MmaPylRS
Purpose: Mma PylRS expression for opal suppression in mammalian cells; transient or piggy bac mediated integration
Depositing lab: Simon Elsaesser. Depositing organization: Karolinska Institutet. Publication: Dual stop codon suppression in mammalian cells with genomically integrated genetic code expansion machinery. Meineke B, Heimgartner J, Caridha R, Block MF, Kimler KJ, Pires MF, Landreh M, Elsasser SJ. Cell Rep Methods. 2023 Nov 20;3(11):100626. doi: 10.1016/j.crmeth.2023.100626. Epub 2023 Nov 6. PubMed 37935196.
Backbone
  Vector backbone: pAS
  Backbone manufacturer: Addgene #140008 based on PB510B-1 (System Bioscience)
  Vector type: Mammalian Expression
  Selectable markers: Puromycin
Growth in bacteria
  Bacterial resistance: Ampicillin, 100 μg/mL
  Growth temperature: 37°C
  Growth strain: NEB Stable
  Copy number: High Copy
Gene/Insert
  Gene/Insert name: Mma PylRS
  Species: Methanosarcina mazei
  Insert size (bp): 1392
  Entrez Gene: pylS (a.k.a. MSMAC_RS17105, MSMAC_3241)
  Promoter: EF1
  Tag / fusion protein: FLAG (N terminal on insert)
  Cloning method: Restriction Enzyme; 5′ cloning site unknown (unknown if destroyed)
Terms and licenses: Academic/Nonprofit Terms; Industry Terms: Not Available to Industry
How to cite: pAS_4xMmaPylT(UCA)_EF1_MmaPylRS was a gift from Simon Elsaesser (Addgene plasmid # 174899 ; http://n2t.net/addgene:174899 ; RRID:Addgene_174899)
